Addgene plasmid #17064: ZE22 vox-CS (ZV100)
Depositing lab: Randall Moon. Depositing organization: University of Washington.
Backbone
  Vector backbone: pCS2+
  Backbone size w/o insert (bp): 4100
  Vector type: Zebrafish Expression
Growth in bacteria
  Bacterial resistance: Ampicillin, 100 μg/mL
  Growth temperature: 37°C
  Growth strain: DH5alpha
  Copy number: Unknown
Gene/Insert
  Gene/Insert name: vox-2 (alt names: Zvox-2; vox)
  Species: D. rerio (zebrafish)
  Insert size (bp): 750
  Entrez Gene: vox (a.k.a. vega1, zgc:136532)
  Cloning method: Restriction Enzyme
  Sequencing primers: 5′ SP6
Terms and licenses: Academic/Nonprofit Terms; Industry Terms: Not Available to Industry
Depositor comments: Zvox-2 coding region amplified by PCR and inserted into CS2+ (first cloned into SK as zV93). For RNA: cut with Asp718 and transcribe with SP6. Plasmid History: Species of Sequence Origin: Zebrafish. Constructed by: David Kimelman, 6/28/97 XIX p. 67.
How to cite: ZE22 vox-CS (ZV100) was a gift from Randall Moon (Addgene plasmid # 17064 ; http://n2t.net/addgene:17064 ; RRID:Addgene_17064)
