[The description below was written by a language model from this plasmid's Addgene catalogue record.]
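Description:
ZE22 vox-CS (ZV100) is a zebrafish expression plasmid built on the pCS2+ backbone (about 4.1 kb without insert), carrying the coding region of the zebrafish gene vox, also recorded as vox-2, Zvox-2 or vega1. The roughly 750 bp insert was amplified by PCR, passed through an intermediate SK-type cloning vector, and then moved into CS2+ by restriction enzyme cloning. The plasmid is propagated in E. coli under ampicillin selection; its copy number is listed as unknown, and no feature table accompanies the record, so the exact positions of the backbone elements cannot be confirmed from the information given.

The construct's main recorded purpose is as a template for synthetic mRNA. The depositor notes state that the plasmid is linearised downstream of the insert with Asp718 and transcribed with SP6 RNA polymerase, and an SP6 primer is listed for sequencing into the 5′ end of the insert, consistent with an SP6 promoter lying immediately upstream of the coding region. pCS2+ vectors are generally known to pair this SP6 site with a strong CMV-derived promoter and an SV40 polyadenylation signal, allowing either in vitro transcription of polyadenylation-signal-containing sense RNA or direct DNA expression in vertebrate cells and embryos, although these elements are not itemised in this record. No epitope tags, reporters or fusion partners are described, so the insert appears to encode the unmodified protein. Such a plasmid is typically used to produce vox mRNA for microinjection into zebrafish embryos in gain-of-function studies of early development.
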