>Addgene plasmid #17064 | ZE22 vox-CS (ZV100) | addgene partial sequence | sequence record 22871 | SP6 5'-ATTTAGGTGACACTATAG-3'
GTGAAGAACTTTTCCGTGGACTGGCTTGCTCAGAGCTTTCATGACCCGCCGGTTCTGGATGTCCAGGAGC
CGGAGAAAAAGACAAGGCCGCATGTTCCGTGTGTGGTCCAGCCGAGACCTCCGACATCATACGACAAGGT
TTATTTACAACCAAAACCCAAAATTAACAAAGCTGAGCTGAAGACGGAGAGCAGCAAAGAGACTCCAGCT
CCGGTTACGCCAAGAAACTGCTCATCTCCAAGCTTTTCAGAAAACAGCGGTTATTCGTCGGGTTATGAGA
GTGAAGCGGCCGCTTCTGAATGCGCTTCTGTCGAAGATGGACACGACGCTGAGAAAGACGGAGCGACGCG
CAGAATCAGAACCAAATTCACCCCGGAACAGATCGACAAACTGGAGAAAATCTTTAACAAACACAAATAC
CTGGATGCGGGAGAGAGAGTGAAAACTGCGCTGAAGCTCGGCCTGTCGGAAACACAGATCAGAACTTGGT
TCCAGAACCGAAGGATGAAGCTGAAGCGGGAAGTGCAGGAAATGCGCGCGGATTTTCTGCTGCCTCAGAT
GGTACTTCCGCCGGTCATTCCCGTTCAGTATCAATGCTACGACAGACAGCGGCTCCCGTTCCCGCCACAC
GGGCCGCTGGTGCAGCAGATGATGATGCCTCTTCATCCTCACCATCCTCATCCTCAACATCATCAGCTCA
TGATGCCCAGACATCATTACTACTGAAGAATTCAAGGGCTCTCGAGCCTCTAGAACTATAGTGAGTCGTA
TTACGTAGATCCAGACATGAT
